Addgene plasmid #218511: pEC2861 (pSpy1C-PgyrA_ffluc)
Purpose: replicative E. coli-S. pyogenes shuttle plasmid, constitutive expression of firefly luciferase reporter
Depositing lab: Emmanuelle Charpentier. Depositing organization: Max Planck Unit for the Science of Pathogens. Publication: Expanding the genetic toolbox for the obligate human pathogen Streptococcus pyogenes. Lautenschlager N, Schmidt K, Schiffer C, Wulff TF, Hahnke K, Finstermeier K, Mansour M, Elsholz AKW, Charpentier E. Front Bioeng Biotechnol. 2024 Jun 7;12:1395659. doi: 10.3389/fbioe.2024.1395659. eCollection 2024. PubMed 38911550.
Backbone
  Vector backbone: pSpy1C
  Total vector size (bp): 5773
  Modifications to backbone: The Plac_mrfp cassette on pSpy1C was replaced with the PgyrA promoter from S. pyogenes and the ffluc reporter gene from pLZ12Km2-P23R:TA:ffluc. See associated publication for detailed construction information.
  Vector type: Luciferase
Growth in bacteria
  Bacterial resistance: Chloramphenicol, 25 μg/mL
  Growth temperature: 37°C
  Growth strain: DH5alpha
  Growth instructions: For E.coli, use 20 µg/mL chloramphenicol in LB medium. For S. pyogenes, also use 20 µg/mL chloramphenicol in THY medium.
  Copy number: Low Copy
Gene/Insert
  Gene/Insert name: ffluc
  Species: Photinus pyralis
  Insert size (bp): 1653
  Mutation: deletion of Plac_mrfp cassette
  GenBank ID: XM_031473197
  Promoter: PgyrA
  Cloning method: Gibson Cloning
  Sequencing primers: 5′ GTAAAACGACGGCCAGTC; 3′ CAGGAAACAGCTATGAC
Terms and licenses: Academic/Nonprofit Terms; Industry Terms: Not Available to Industry
Depositor comments: This high-copy replicative shuttle plasmid features the constitutive PgyrA promoter from S. pyogenes driving expression of the Firefly luciferase reporter. Luminescence can be detected by adding luciferin to the culture. See associated publication for more details. Resource Information: The PgyrA promoter was taken from the genome of S. pyogenes SF370. The ffluc reporter gene was taken from pLZ12Km2-P23R:TA:ffluc (Addgene plasmid #88900). Please download the detailed plasmid map using the file linked below.
How to cite: pEC2861 (pSpy1C-PgyrA_ffluc) was a gift from Emmanuelle Charpentier (Addgene plasmid # 218511 ; http://n2t.net/addgene:218511 ; RRID:Addgene_218511)
