[The description below was written by a language model from this plasmid's Addgene catalogue record and pLannotate feature annotations shown in this document.]
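Description:
pEC2861 (pSpy1C-PgyrA_ffluc) is a replicative shuttle plasmid of about 5.8 kb that is maintained in both Escherichia coli and Streptococcus pyogenes and constitutively expresses a firefly luciferase reporter. It is built on the pSpy1C backbone, with selection by chloramphenicol in both hosts. The feature table shows a cat chloramphenicol acetyltransferase gene of staphylococcal type. It also shows replication functions typical of Gram-positive rolling-circle plasmids: a full repB gene whose product nicks the plus-strand origin, a second partial repB-like match, and a fragment of a cop copy-control gene. No separate E. coli origin is annotated, so the record does not show how replication in E. coli is achieved. The catalogue field lists the plasmid as low copy, whereas the depositor's comment calls it high copy, and the record does not resolve this discrepancy.

The payload replaces the Plac_mrfp cassette of the parental pSpy1C. It was introduced by Gibson assembly and consists of the PgyrA promoter from the S. pyogenes SF370 genome driving the roughly 1.65 kb Photinus pyralis ffluc coding sequence, which was taken from an earlier streptococcal luciferase plasmid. The automated annotation detects the luciferase ORF but not the promoter, which presumably lies in the unannotated region just upstream. A lambda t0 terminator and a small lacZα remnant lie further upstream in reverse orientation. The short match to a mouse Rosa26 homology arm is almost certainly a spurious hit.

Luminescence is read out by adding luciferin to cultures. The plasmid therefore serves as a constitutive reporter or positive control, for example as a reference for promoter activity within the S. pyogenes genetic toolbox it belongs to.
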