Features (pLannotate 1.2.2; 8 found; start..end, strand, type, name):
    273..389     +  CDS            cop (fragment): COP1_STAAU - Protein predicted: Swiss-Prot protein existence level 4. Putative control of replication message. From Staphylococcus aureus.
    624..1271    +  CDS            cat: CAT1_STAAU - Experimental evidence at transcript level: Swiss-Prot protein existence level 2. This enzyme is an effector of chloramphenicol resistance in bacteria. From Staphylococcus aureus.
   1518..1539    -  misc_feature   HA-R (fragment): right homology arm from intron 1 of the mouse Rosa26 gene (Soriano, 1999)
   1706..2326    -  CDS            repB: REPB_STRAG - Experimental evidence at protein level: Swiss-Prot protein existence level 1. Is essential for plasmid replication. Nicks the positive strand at the plus origin of replication. From Streptococcus agalactiae.
   3154..3475    +  CDS            repB (fragment): RepB replication protein; repB; from Enterococcus faecalis plasmid pAMα1 AAN03827.1 22652809.0
   3722..3756    -  terminator     lambda t0 terminator: minimal transcription terminator from phage lambda (Scholtissek and Grosse, 1987)
   3792..3808    -  CDS            lacZα (fragment): LacZα fragment of β-galactosidase; lacZ fragment
   4160..5809    +  CDS            LUCI_PHOPY: Experimental evidence at protein level: Swiss-Prot protein existence level 1. Produces green light with a wavelength of 562 nm. From Photinus pyralis (Common eastern firefly) (Lampyris pyralis).
>Addgene plasmid #218511 | pEC2861 (pSpy1C-PgyrA_ffluc) | addgene full sequence | sequence record 444105 | Addgene NGS Result
TGTGTCATAGCTGTTTCCTGCAAAGAATGGTGATGACAATTGTACAGGTTATCAATAAAGCCATTGATAC
TCTCATTCTTATCCCGTATTTATTAACTTCTCCTAGTATTAGTAATTATCATGGCTGTCATGGCGCATTA
ACGGAATAAAGGGTGTGCTTAAATCGGGCCATTTTGCGTAATAAGAAAAAGGATTAATTATGAGCGAATT
GAATTAATAATAAGGTAATAGATTTACATTAGAAAATGAAAGGGGATTTTATGCGTGAGAATGTTACAGT
CTATCCCGGCAATAGTTACCCTTATTATCAAGATAAGAAAGAAAAGGATTTTTCGCTACGCTCAAATCCT
TTAAAAAAACACAAAAGACCACATTTTTTAATGTGGTCTTTTATTCTTCAACTAAAGCACCCATTAGTTC
AACAAACGAAAATTGGATAAAGTGGGATATTTTTAAAATATATATTTATGTTACAGTAATATTGACTTTT
AAAAAAGGATTGATTATAATGAAGAAAGCAGACAAGTAAGCCTCCTAAATTCACTTTAGATAAAAATTTA
GGAGGCATATCAAATGAACTTTAATAAAATTCACTTTAGATAAAAATTTAGGAGGCATATCAAATGAACT
TTAATAAAATTGATTTAGACAATTGGAAGAGAAAAGAGATATTTAATCATTATTTGAACCAACAAACGAC
TTTTAGTATAACCACAGAAATTGATATTAGTGTTTTATACCGAAACATAAAACAAGAAGGATATAAATTT
TACCCTGCATTTATTTTCTTAGTGACAAGGGTGATAAACTCAAATACAGCTTTTAGAACTGGTTACAATA
GCGACGGAGAGTTAGGTTATTGGGATAAGTTAGAGCCACTTTATACAATTTTTGATGGTGTATCTAAAAC
ATTCTCTGGTATTTGGACTCCTGTAAAGAATGACTTCAAAGAGTTTTATGATTTATACCTTTCTGATGTA
GAGAAATATAATGGTTCGGGGAAATTGTTTCCCAAAACACCTATACCTGAAAATGCTTTTTCTCTTTCTA
TTATTCCATGGACTTCATTTACTGGGTTTAACTTAAATATCAATAATAATAGTAATTACCTTCTACCCAT
TATTACAGCAGGAAAATTCATTAATAAAGGTAATTCAATATATTTACCGCTATCTTTACAGGTACATCAT
TCTGTTTGTGATGGTTATCATGCAGGATTGTTTATGAACTCTATTCAGGAATTGTCAGATAGGCCTAATG
ACTGGCTTTTATAATATGAGATAATGCCGACTGTACTTTTTACAGTCGGTTTTCTAATGTCACTAACCTG
CCCCGTTAGTTGAAGAAGGTTTTTATATTACAGCTCCAGATCCATATCCTTCTTTTTCTGAACCGACTTC
TCCTTTTTCGCTTCTTTATTCCAATTGCTTTATTGACGTTGAGCCTCGGAACCCTTAACAATCCCAAAAC
TTGTCGACTTTCGTCAGGGGGGCTTTTATTTATTCAATAATCCCTCCTCTCAATAAATCTATTGTTGTAC
TTAATTCAACTTCCATTTCTCTGTATCTTTCAATACGCTCTTTTAAGTCCTTAATTTCTTTTTTTAATTC
CTCATTTTCAGCAAATAACTCTTTTTCTTTGTTTGTCATTTTATTTCCCCCGTTTCAGCATCAAGAACCT
TTGCATAACTTGCTCTATATCCACACTGATAATTGCCCTCAAACCATAATCTAAAGGCGCTAGAGTTTGT
TGAAACAATATCTTTTACATCATTCGTATTTAAAATTCCAAACTCCGCTCCCCTAAGGCGAATAAAAGCC
ATTAACTCTTTTGTATTTACCAAATTATAGTCATCCACTATATCTAAAAGTAAATTCTTCAATTTTCTTT
TTTGGCTTTCATCAAGTGTTATATAGCGGTCAATATCAAAATCATTAATGTTCAAAATATCTTTTTTGTC
GTATATATGTTTATTCTTAGCAATAGCGTCCTTTGATTCATGAGTCAAATATTCATATGAACCTTTGATA
TAATCAAGTATCTCAACATGAGCAACTGAACTATTCCCCAATTTTCGCTTAATCTTGTTCCTAACGCTTT
CTATTGTTACAGGATTTCGTGCAATATATATAACGTGATAGTGTGGTTTTTTATAGTGCTTTCCATTTCG
TATAACATCACTACTATTCCATGTATCTTTATCTTTTTTTTCGTCCATATCGTGTAAAGGACTGACAGCC
ATAGATACGCCCAAACTCTCTAATTTTTCTTTCCAATCATTAGGAATTGAGTCAGGATATAATAAAAATC
CAAAATTTCTAGCTTTAGTATTTTTAATAGCCATGATATAATTACCTTATCAAAAACAAGTAGCGAAAAC
TCGTATCCTTCTAAAAACGCGAGCTTTCGCTTATTTTTTTTGTTCTGATTCCTTTCTTGCATATTCTTCT
ATAGCTAACGCCGCAACCGCAGATTTTGAAAAACCTTTTTGTTTCGCCATATCTGTTAATTTTTTATCTT
GCTCTTTTGTCAGAGAAATCATAACTCTTTTTTTCGATTCTGAAATCACCATTTAAAAAACTCCAATCAA
ATAATTTTATAAAATTAGTGTATCACTTTGTAATCATAAAAACAACAATAAAGCTACTTAAATATAGATT
TATAAAAAACGTTGGCGAAAACGTTGGCGATTCGTTGGCGATTGAAAAACCCCTCAAACCCTTGAGCCAG
TTGGGATAGAGCGTTTTTGGCACAAAAATTTGCACTCGGCACTTAATGGGGGGTCGTAGTACGGAAGCAA
AATTCGCTTCCTTTCCCCCCATTTTTTTCCAAATTCCAAATTTTTTTCAAAAATTTTCCAGCGCTACCGC
TCGGCAAAATTGCAAGCAATTTTTAAAATCAAACCCATGAGGGAATTTCATTCCCTCAAACTCCCTTGAG
CCTCCTCCAACCGAAATAGAAGGACGCTGCGCTTATTATTTCATTCAGTCATCGGCTTTCATAATCTAAC
AGACAACATCTTCGCTGCAAAGCCACGCTACGCTCAAGGGCTTTTACGCTACGATAACGCCTGTTTTAAC
GATTATGCCGATAACTAAACGAAATAAACGCTAAAACGTCACAGAAACGATTTTCAGACGTTTTAATAAA
AAATCGACCGAAAAATAAATATAAATCGGATATACAATCGGCAATTGACGAAACTGCAAAATATCCTGTA
AAGGATACGGATTTTATGACCGATGATGAAGAAAAGAATTTGAAACGTTTGTCTGATTTGGAGGAAGGTT
TACACCGTAAAAGGTTAATCTCCTATGGTGGTTTGTTAAAAGAAATACATAAAAAATTAAACCTTGATGA
CACAGAAGAAGGCGATTTGATTCATACAGATGATGACGAAAAAGCCGATGAAGATGGATTTTCTATTATT
GCAATGTGGAATTGGGAACGGAAAAATTATTTTATTAAAGAGTAGTTCAACAAACGGGCCAGTTTGTTGA
AGATTAGATGCTATAATTGTTATTAAAAGGATTGAAGGATGCTTAGGAAGACGAGTTATTAATAGCTGAA
TAAGAACGGTGCTCTCCAAATATTCTTATTTAGAAAAGCAAATCTAAAATTATCTGAAAAGGGAATGAGA
ATAGTGAATGGACCAATAATAATGACTAGAGAAGAAAGAATGAAGATTGTTCATGAAATTAAGGAACGAA
TATTGGATAACATAAAAAACGCCCGGCGGCAACCGAGCGTTCTGAATTATGGGGATGATGTTAAGGCTAT
TGGTGTTTATGGTAAAACGACGGCCAGTCAGAATTCAAAAAAAAATCTAGATTTTTGTGTTGTTTAGTTG
CAGTCATTTCTAAACATCTCCTTAATTTTATTAGAGCAAAAGCTCATACGGTCTTATTTTAACATATTGA
TAATTGTTTGTCATTGAATTCAGAAAAATAATGAAAATAGTTTACTGATAACGCTTCCAATAAGAAAAAA
TAAGGAATTTATGGTATAATGAAATCTAGTATTGACTAGAATACTAGTACTGCAGTGAAATTCAAAAAAA
AATCTAGAAGAATTAAATTAAAAAGGGAGGCCAAATATAATGAAAAATATGAATGACAATGATGTTCCGC
GGTGGCGGCGATCTAAGGAGGAATAAAAAATGGAAGACGCCAAAAACATAAAGAAAGGCCCGGCGCCATT
CTATCCTCTAGAGGATGGAACCGCTGGAGAGCAACTGCATAAGGCTATGAAGAGATACGCCCTGGTTCCT
GGAACAATTGCTTTTACAGATGCACATATCGAGGTGAACATCACGTACGCGGAATACTTCGAAATGTCCG
TTCGGTTGGCAGAAGCTATGAAACGATATGGGCTGAATACAAATCACAGAATCGTCGTATGCAGTGAAAA
CTCTCTTCAATTCTTTATGCCGGTGTTGGGCGCGTTATTTATCGGAGTTGCAGTTGCGCCCGCGAACGAC
ATTTATAATGAACGTGAATTGCTCAACAGTATGAACATTTCGCAGCCTACCGTAGTGTTTGTTTCCAAAA
AGGGGTTGCAAAAAATTTTGAACGTGCAAAAAAAATTACCAATAATCCAGAAAATTATTATCATGGATTC
TAAAACGGATTACCAGGGATTTCAGTCGATGTACACGTTCGTCACATCTCATCTACCTCCCGGTTTTAAT
GAATACGATTTTGTACCAGAGTCCTTTGATCGTGACAAAACAATTGCACTGATAATGAATTCCTCTGGAT
CTACTGGGTTACCTAAGGGTGTGGCCCTTCCGCATAGAACTGCCTGCGTCAGATTCTCGCATGCCAGAGA
TCCTATTTTTGGCAATCAAATCATTCCGGATACTGCGATTTTAAGTGTTGTTCCATTCCATCACGGTTTT
GGAATGTTTACTACACTCGGATATTTGATATGTGGATTTCGAGTCGTCTTAATGTATAGATTTGAAGAAG
AGCTGTTTTTACGATCCCTTCAGGATTACAAAATTCAAAGTGCGTTGCTAGTACCAACCCTATTTTCATT
CTTCGCCAAAAGCACTCTGATTGACAAATACGATTTATCTAATTTACACGAAATTGCTTCTGGGGGCGCA
CCTCTTTCGAAAGAAGTCGGGGAAGCGGTTGCAAAACGCTTCCATCTTCCAGGGATACGACAAGGATATG
GGCTCACTGAGACTACATCAGCTATTCTGATTACACCCGAGGGGGATGATAAACCGGGCGCGGTCGGTAA
AGTTGTTCCATTTTTTGAAGCGAAGGTTGTGGATCTGGATACCGGGAAAACGCTGGGCGTTAATCAGAGA
GGCGAATTATGTGTCAGAGGACCTATGATTATGTCCGGTTATGTAAACAATCCGGAAGCGACCAACGCCT
TGATTGACAAGGATGGATGGCTACATTCTGGAGACATAGCTTACTGGGACGAAGACGAACACTTCTTCAT
AGTTGACCGCTTGAAGTCTTTAATTAAATACAAAGGATATCAGGTGGCCCCCGCTGAATTGGAATCGATA
TTGTTACAACACCCCAACATCTTCGACGCGGGCGTGGCAGGTCTTCCCGACGATGACGCCGGTGAACTTC
CCGCCGCCGTTGTTGTTTTGGAGCACGGAAAGACGATGACGGAAAAAGAGATCGTGGATTACGTCGCCAG
TCAAGTAACAACCGCGAAAAAGTTGCGCGGAGGAGTTGTGTTTGTGGACGAAGTACCGAAAGGTCTTACC
GGAAAACTCGACGCAAGAAAAATCAGAGAGATCCTCATAAAGGCCAAGAAGGGCGGAAAGTCCAAATTGT
AATACTAGTACTGCAG
